>Addgene plasmid #172470 | pX458_sgRNA_Ago1_5 | depositor full sequence | sequence record 334591 | Depositor sequence
GAGGGCCTATTTCCCATGATTCCTTCATATTTGCATATACGATACAAGGCTGTTAGAGAGATAATTGGAA
TTAATTTGACTGTAAACACAAAGATATTAGTACAAAATACGTGACGTAGAAAGTAATAATTTCTTGGGTA
GTTTGCAGTTTTAAAATTATGTTTTAAAATGGACTATCATATGCTTACCGTAACTTGAAAGTATTTCGAT
TTCTTGGCTTTATATATCTTGTGGAAAGGACGAAACACCGGTTCTAGGGATAGGCAGAGGGTTTTAGAGC
TAGAAATAGCAAGTTAAAATAAGGCTAGTCCGTTATCAACTTGAAAAAGTGGCACCGAGTCGGTGCTTTT
TTGTTTTAGAGCTAGAAATAGCAAGTTAAAATAAGGCTAGTCCGTTTTTAGCGCGTGCGCCAATTCTGCA
GACAAATGGCTCTAGAGGTACCCGTTACATAACTTACGGTAAATGGCCCGCCTGGCTGACCGCCCAACGA
CCCCCGCCCATTGACGTCAATAGTAACGCCAATAGGGACTTTCCATTGACGTCAATGGGTGGAGTATTTA
CGGTAAACTGCCCACTTGGCAGTACATCAAGTGTATCATATGCCAAGTACGCCCCCTATTGACGTCAATG
ACGGTAAATGGCCCGCCTGGCATTGTGCCCAGTACATGACCTTATGGGACTTTCCTACTTGGCAGTACAT
CTACGTATTAGTCATCGCTATTACCATGGTCGAGGTGAGCCCCACGTTCTGCTTCACTCTCCCCATCTCC
CCCCCCTCCCCACCCCCAATTTTGTATTTATTTATTTTTTAATTATTTTGTGCAGCGATGGGGGCGGGGG
GGGGGGGGGGGCGCGCGCCAGGCGGGGCGGGGCGGGGCGAGGGGCGGGGCGGGGCGAGGCGGAGAGGTGC
GGCGGCAGCCAATCAGAGCGGCGCGCTCCGAAAGTTTCCTTTTATGGCGAGGCGGCGGCGGCGGCGGCCC
TATAAAAAGCGAAGCGCGCGGCGGGCGGGAGTCGCTGCGACGCTGCCTTCGCCCCGTGCCCCGCTCCGCC
GCCGCCTCGCGCCGCCCGCCCCGGCTCTGACTGACCGCGTTACTCCCACAGGTGAGCGGGCGGGACGGCC
CTTCTCCTCCGGGCTGTAATTAGCTGAGCAAGAGGTAAGGGTTTAAGGGATGGTTGGTTGGTGGGGTATT
AATGTTTAATTACCTGGAGCACCTGCCTGAAATCACTTTTTTTCAGGTTGGACCGGTGCCACCATGGACT
ATAAGGACCACGACGGAGACTACAAGGATCATGATATTGATTACAAAGACGATGACGATAAGATGGCCCC
AAAGAAGAAGCGGAAGGTCGGTATCCACGGAGTCCCAGCAGCCGACAAGAAGTACAGCATCGGCCTGGAC
ATCGGCACCAACTCTGTGGGCTGGGCCGTGATCACCGACGAGTACAAGGTGCCCAGCAAGAAATTCAAGG
TGCTGGGCAACACCGACCGGCACAGCATCAAGAAGAACCTGATCGGAGCCCTGCTGTTCGACAGCGGCGA
AACAGCCGAGGCCACCCGGCTGAAGAGAACCGCCAGAAGAAGATACACCAGACGGAAGAACCGGATCTGC
TATCTGCAAGAGATCTTCAGCAACGAGATGGCCAAGGTGGACGACAGCTTCTTCCACAGACTGGAAGAGT
CCTTCCTGGTGGAAGAGGATAAGAAGCACGAGCGGCACCCCATCTTCGGCAACATCGTGGACGAGGTGGC
CTACCACGAGAAGTACCCCACCATCTACCACCTGAGAAAGAAACTGGTGGACAGCACCGACAAGGCCGAC
CTGCGGCTGATCTATCTGGCCCTGGCCCACATGATCAAGTTCCGGGGCCACTTCCTGATCGAGGGCGACC
TGAACCCCGACAACAGCGACGTGGACAAGCTGTTCATCCAGCTGGTGCAGACCTACAACCAGCTGTTCGA
GGAAAACCCCATCAACGCCAGCGGCGTGGACGCCAAGGCCATCCTGTCTGCCAGACTGAGCAAGAGCAGA
CGGCTGGAAAATCTGATCGCCCAGCTGCCCGGCGAGAAGAAGAATGGCCTGTTCGGAAACCTGATTGCCC
TGAGCCTGGGCCTGACCCCCAACTTCAAGAGCAACTTCGACCTGGCCGAGGATGCCAAACTGCAGCTGAG
CAAGGACACCTACGACGACGACCTGGACAACCTGCTGGCCCAGATCGGCGACCAGTACGCCGACCTGTTT
CTGGCCGCCAAGAACCTGTCCGACGCCATCCTGCTGAGCGACATCCTGAGAGTGAACACCGAGATCACCA
AGGCCCCCCTGAGCGCCTCTATGATCAAGAGATACGACGAGCACCACCAGGACCTGACCCTGCTGAAAGC
TCTCGTGCGGCAGCAGCTGCCTGAGAAGTACAAAGAGATTTTCTTCGACCAGAGCAAGAACGGCTACGCC
GGCTACATTGACGGCGGAGCCAGCCAGGAAGAGTTCTACAAGTTCATCAAGCCCATCCTGGAAAAGATGG
ACGGCACCGAGGAACTGCTCGTGAAGCTGAACAGAGAGGACCTGCTGCGGAAGCAGCGGACCTTCGACAA
CGGCAGCATCCCCCACCAGATCCACCTGGGAGAGCTGCACGCCATTCTGCGGCGGCAGGAAGATTTTTAC
CCATTCCTGAAGGACAACCGGGAAAAGATCGAGAAGATCCTGACCTTCCGCATCCCCTACTACGTGGGCC
CTCTGGCCAGGGGAAACAGCAGATTCGCCTGGATGACCAGAAAGAGCGAGGAAACCATCACCCCCTGGAA
CTTCGAGGAAGTGGTGGACAAGGGCGCTTCCGCCCAGAGCTTCATCGAGCGGATGACCAACTTCGATAAG
AACCTGCCCAACGAGAAGGTGCTGCCCAAGCACAGCCTGCTGTACGAGTACTTCACCGTGTATAACGAGC
TGACCAAAGTGAAATACGTGACCGAGGGAATGAGAAAGCCCGCCTTCCTGAGCGGCGAGCAGAAAAAGGC
CATCGTGGACCTGCTGTTCAAGACCAACCGGAAAGTGACCGTGAAGCAGCTGAAAGAGGACTACTTCAAG
AAAATCGAGTGCTTCGACTCCGTGGAAATCTCCGGCGTGGAAGATCGGTTCAACGCCTCCCTGGGCACAT
ACCACGATCTGCTGAAAATTATCAAGGACAAGGACTTCCTGGACAATGAGGAAAACGAGGACATTCTGGA
AGATATCGTGCTGACCCTGACACTGTTTGAGGACAGAGAGATGATCGAGGAACGGCTGAAAACCTATGCC
CACCTGTTCGACGACAAAGTGATGAAGCAGCTGAAGCGGCGGAGATACACCGGCTGGGGCAGGCTGAGCC
GGAAGCTGATCAACGGCATCCGGGACAAGCAGTCCGGCAAGACAATCCTGGATTTCCTGAAGTCCGACGG
CTTCGCCAACAGAAACTTCATGCAGCTGATCCACGACGACAGCCTGACCTTTAAAGAGGACATCCAGAAA
GCCCAGGTGTCCGGCCAGGGCGATAGCCTGCACGAGCACATTGCCAATCTGGCCGGCAGCCCCGCCATTA
AGAAGGGCATCCTGCAGACAGTGAAGGTGGTGGACGAGCTCGTGAAAGTGATGGGCCGGCACAAGCCCGA
GAACATCGTGATCGAAATGGCCAGAGAGAACCAGACCACCCAGAAGGGACAGAAGAACAGCCGCGAGAGA
ATGAAGCGGATCGAAGAGGGCATCAAAGAGCTGGGCAGCCAGATCCTGAAAGAACACCCCGTGGAAAACA
CCCAGCTGCAGAACGAGAAGCTGTACCTGTACTACCTGCAGAATGGGCGGGATATGTACGTGGACCAGGA
ACTGGACATCAACCGGCTGTCCGACTACGATGTGGACCATATCGTGCCTCAGAGCTTTCTGAAGGACGAC
TCCATCGACAACAAGGTGCTGACCAGAAGCGACAAGAACCGGGGCAAGAGCGACAACGTGCCCTCCGAAG
AGGTCGTGAAGAAGATGAAGAACTACTGGCGGCAGCTGCTGAACGCCAAGCTGATTACCCAGAGAAAGTT
CGACAATCTGACCAAGGCCGAGAGAGGCGGCCTGAGCGAACTGGATAAGGCCGGCTTCATCAAGAGACAG
CTGGTGGAAACCCGGCAGATCACAAAGCACGTGGCACAGATCCTGGACTCCCGGATGAACACTAAGTACG
ACGAGAATGACAAGCTGATCCGGGAAGTGAAAGTGATCACCCTGAAGTCCAAGCTGGTGTCCGATTTCCG
GAAGGATTTCCAGTTTTACAAAGTGCGCGAGATCAACAACTACCACCACGCCCACGACGCCTACCTGAAC
GCCGTCGTGGGAACCGCCCTGATCAAAAAGTACCCTAAGCTGGAAAGCGAGTTCGTGTACGGCGACTACA
AGGTGTACGACGTGCGGAAGATGATCGCCAAGAGCGAGCAGGAAATCGGCAAGGCTACCGCCAAGTACTT
CTTCTACAGCAACATCATGAACTTTTTCAAGACCGAGATTACCCTGGCCAACGGCGAGATCCGGAAGCGG
CCTCTGATCGAGACAAACGGCGAAACCGGGGAGATCGTGTGGGATAAGGGCCGGGATTTTGCCACCGTGC
GGAAAGTGCTGAGCATGCCCCAAGTGAATATCGTGAAAAAGACCGAGGTGCAGACAGGCGGCTTCAGCAA
AGAGTCTATCCTGCCCAAGAGGAACAGCGATAAGCTGATCGCCAGAAAGAAGGACTGGGACCCTAAGAAG
TACGGCGGCTTCGACAGCCCCACCGTGGCCTATTCTGTGCTGGTGGTGGCCAAAGTGGAAAAGGGCAAGT
CCAAGAAACTGAAGAGTGTGAAAGAGCTGCTGGGGATCACCATCATGGAAAGAAGCAGCTTCGAGAAGAA
TCCCATCGACTTTCTGGAAGCCAAGGGCTACAAAGAAGTGAAAAAGGACCTGATCATCAAGCTGCCTAAG
TACTCCCTGTTCGAGCTGGAAAACGGCCGGAAGAGAATGCTGGCCTCTGCCGGCGAACTGCAGAAGGGAA
ACGAACTGGCCCTGCCCTCCAAATATGTGAACTTCCTGTACCTGGCCAGCCACTATGAGAAGCTGAAGGG
CTCCCCCGAGGATAATGAGCAGAAACAGCTGTTTGTGGAACAGCACAAGCACTACCTGGACGAGATCATC
GAGCAGATCAGCGAGTTCTCCAAGAGAGTGATCCTGGCCGACGCTAATCTGGACAAAGTGCTGTCCGCCT
ACAACAAGCACCGGGATAAGCCCATCAGAGAGCAGGCCGAGAATATCATCCACCTGTTTACCCTGACCAA
TCTGGGAGCCCCTGCCGCCTTCAAGTACTTTGACACCACCATCGACCGGAAGAGGTACACCAGCACCAAA
GAGGTGCTGGACGCCACCCTGATCCACCAGAGCATCACCGGCCTGTACGAGACACGGATCGACCTGTCTC
AGCTGGGAGGCGACAAAAGGCCGGCGGCCACGAAAAAGGCCGGCCAGGCAAAAAAGAAAAAGGAATTCGG
CAGTGGAGAGGGCAGAGGAAGTCTGCTAACATGCGGTGACGTCGAGGAGAATCCTGGCCCAGTGAGCAAG
GGCGAGGAGCTGTTCACCGGGGTGGTGCCCATCCTGGTCGAGCTGGACGGCGACGTAAACGGCCACAAGT
TCAGCGTGTCCGGCGAGGGCGAGGGCGATGCCACCTACGGCAAGCTGACCCTGAAGTTCATCTGCACCAC
CGGCAAGCTGCCCGTGCCCTGGCCCACCCTCGTGACCACCCTGACCTACGGCGTGCAGTGCTTCAGCCGC
TACCCCGACCACATGAAGCAGCACGACTTCTTCAAGTCCGCCATGCCCGAAGGCTACGTCCAGGAGCGCA
CCATCTTCTTCAAGGACGACGGCAACTACAAGACCCGCGCCGAGGTGAAGTTCGAGGGCGACACCCTGGT
GAACCGCATCGAGCTGAAGGGCATCGACTTCAAGGAGGACGGCAACATCCTGGGGCACAAGCTGGAGTAC
AACTACAACAGCCACAACGTCTATATCATGGCCGACAAGCAGAAGAACGGCATCAAGGTGAACTTCAAGA
TCCGCCACAACATCGAGGACGGCAGCGTGCAGCTCGCCGACCACTACCAGCAGAACACCCCCATCGGCGA
CGGCCCCGTGCTGCTGCCCGACAACCACTACCTGAGCACCCAGTCCGCCCTGAGCAAAGACCCCAACGAG
AAGCGCGATCACATGGTCCTGCTGGAGTTCGTGACCGCCGCCGGGATCACTCTCGGCATGGACGAGCTGT
ACAAGGAATTCTAACTAGAGCTCGCTGATCAGCCTCGACTGTGCCTTCTAGTTGCCAGCCATCTGTTGTT
TGCCCCTCCCCCGTGCCTTCCTTGACCCTGGAAGGTGCCACTCCCACTGTCCTTTCCTAATAAAATGAGG
AAATTGCATCGCATTGTCTGAGTAGGTGTCATTCTATTCTGGGGGGTGGGGTGGGGCAGGACAGCAAGGG
GGAGGATTGGGAAGAGAATAGCAGGCATGCTGGGGAGCGGCCGCAGGAACCCCTAGTGATGGAGTTGGCC
ACTCCCTCTCTGCGCGCTCGCTCGCTCACTGAGGCCGGGCGACCAAAGGTCGCCCGACGCCCGGGCTTTG
CCCGGGCGGCCTCAGTGAGCGAGCGAGCGCGCAGCTGCCTGCAGGGGCGCCTGATGCGGTATTTTCTCCT
TACGCATCTGTGCGGTATTTCACACCGCATA
[142 nt withheld, positions 6752-6893]
C
[141 nt withheld, positions 6895-7035]
CCTTTGACGTTGGAGTCCACGTTCTTT
[37 nt withheld, positions 7063-7099]
ACCCTATCTCGGGCTATTCTTTTGATTTATAAGGGATTTTGCCGATTTCGGCCTATTGGTTAAAAAATGA
GCTGATTTAACAAAAATTTAACGCGAATTTTAACAAAATATTAACGTTTACAATTTTATGGTGCACTCTC
AGTACAATCTGCTCTGATGCCGCATAGTTAAGCCAGCCCCGACACCCGCCAACACCCGCTGACGCGCCCT
GACGGGCTTGTCTGCTCCCGGCATCCGCTTACAGACAAGCTGTGACCGTCTCCGGGAGCTGCATGTGTCA
GAGGTTTTCACCGTCATCACCGAAACGCGCGAGACGAAAGGGCCTCGTGATACGCCTATTTTTATAGGTT
AATGTCATGATAATAATGGTTTCTTAGACGTCAGGTGGCACTTTTCGGGGAAATGTGCGCGGAACCCCTA
TTTGTTTATTTTTCTAAATACATTCAAATATGTATCCGCTCATGAGACAATAACCCTGATAAATGCTTCA
ATAATATTGAAAAAGGAAGAGTATGAGTATTCAACATTTCCGTGTCGCCCTTATTCCCTTTTTTGCGGCA
TTTTGCCTTCCTGTTTTTGCTCACCCAGAAACGCTGGTGAAAGTAAAAGATGCTGAAGATCAGTTGGGTG
CACGAGTGGGTTACATCGAACTGGATCTCAACAGCGGTAAGATCCTTGAGAGTTTTCGCCCCGAAGAACG
TTTTCCAATGATGAGCACTTTTAAAGTTCTGCTATGTGGCGCGGTATTATCCCGTATTGACGCCGGGCAA
GAGCAACTCGGTCGCCGCATACACTATTCTCAGAATGACTTGGTTGAGTACTCACCAGTCACAGAAAAGC
ATCTTACGGATGGCATGACAGTAAGAGAATTATGCAGTGCTGCCATAACCATGAGTGATAACACTGCGGC
CAACTTACTTCTGACAACGATCGGAGGACCGAAGGAGCTAACCGCTTTTTTGCACAACATGGGGGATCAT
GTAACTCGCCTTGATCGTTGGGAACCGGAGCTGAATGAAGCCATACCAAACGACGAGCGTGACACCACGA
TGCCTGTAGCAATGGCAACAACGTTGCGCAAACTATTAACTGGCGAACTACTTACTCTAGCTTCCCGGCA
ACAATTAATAGACTGGATGGAGGCGGATAAAGTTGCAGGACCACTTCTGCGCTCGGCCCTTCCGGCTGGC
TGGTTTATTGCTGATAAATCTGGAGCCGGTGAGCGTGGAAGCCGCGGTATCATTGCAGCACTGGGGCCAG
ATGGTAAGCCCTCCCGTATCGTAGTTATCTACACGACGGGGAGTCAGGCAACTATGGATGAACGAAATAG
ACAGATCGCTGAGATAGGTGCCTCACTGATTAAGCATTGGTAACTGTCAGACCAAGTTTACTCATATATA
CTTTAGATTGATTTAAAACTTCATTTTTAATTTAAAAGGATCTAGGTGAAGATCCTTTTTGATAATCTCA
TGACCAAAATCCCTTAACGTGAGTTTTCGTTCCACTGAGCGTCAGACCCCGTAGAAAAGATCAAAGGATC
TTCTTGAGATCCTTTTTTTCTGCGCGTAATCTGCTGCTTGCAAACAAAAAAACCACCGCTACCAGCGGTG
GTTTGTTTGCCGGATCAAGAGCTACCAACTCTTTTTCCGAAGGTAACTGGCTTCAGCAGAGCGCAGATAC
CAAATACTGTCCTTCTAGTGTAGCCGTAGTTAGGCCACCACTTCAAGAACTCTGTAGCACCGCCTACATA
CCTCGCTCTGCTAATCCTGTTACCAGTGGCTGCTGCCAGTGGCGATAAGTCGTGTCTTACCGGGTTGGAC
TCAAGACGATAGTTACCGGATAAGGCGCAGCGGTCGGGCTGAACGGGGGGTTCGTGCACACAGCCCAGCT
TGGAGCGAACGACCTACACCGAACTGAGATACCTACAGCGTGAGCTATGAGAAAGCGCCACGCTTCCCGA
AGGGAGAAAGGCGGACAGGTATCCGGTAAGCGGCAGGGTCGGAACAGGAGAGCGCACGAGGGAGCTTCCA
GGGGGAAACGCCTGGTATCTTTATAGTCCTGTCGGGTTTCGCCACCTCTGACTTGAGCGTCGATTTTTGT
GATGCTCGTCAGGGGGGCGGAGCCTATGGAAAAACGCCAGCAACGCGGCCTTTTTACGGTTCCTGGCCTT
TTGCTGGCCTTTTGCTCACATGT
Features (pLannotate 1.2.2; 19 found; start..end, strand, type, name):
      1..241     +  promoter       U6 promoter: RNA polymerase III promoter for human U6 snRNA
    271..346     +  misc_RNA       gRNA scaffold: guide RNA scaffold for the Streptococcus pyogenes CRISPR/Cas9 system
    353..396     +  misc_RNA       gRNA scaffold (fragment): guide RNA scaffold for the Streptococcus pyogenes CRISPR/Cas9 system
    443..728     +  enhancer       CMV enhancer: human cytomegalovirus immediate early enhancer; contains an 18-bp deletion relative to the standard CMV enhancer
    730..1007    +  promoter       chicken β-actin promoter: No description available
   1008..1236    +  intron         hybrid intron: hybrid between chicken β-actin (CBA) and minute virus of mice (MMV) introns (Gray et al., 2011)
   1374..2975    +  CDS            Cas9(N): N-terminal portion of Streptococcus pyogenes Cas9 (Zetsche et al., 2015)
   2976..5474    +  CDS            Cas9(C): C-terminal portion of Streptococcus pyogenes Cas9 (Zetsche et al., 2015)
   5475..5522    +  CDS            nucleoplasmin NLS: bipartite nuclear localization signal from nucleoplasmin
   5592..6305    +  CDS            EGFP: EGFP is a basic (constitutively fluorescent) green fluorescent protein published in 1996, derived from Aequorea victoria. It is reported to be a rapidly-maturing weak dimer with moderate acid sensitivity.
   6339..6450    +  polyA_signal   bGH poly(A) signal: bovine growth hormone polyadenylation signal
   6555..6695    +  repeat_region  AAV2 ITR: inverted terminal repeat of adeno-associated virus serotype 2 inverted
   6700..6751    -  misc_feature   bom (fragment): basis of mobility region from pBR322
   6770..7150    +  rep_origin     M13 ori (sequence partly withheld): M13 bacteriophage origin of replication; arrow indicates direction of (+) strand synthesis
   7226..7275    -  misc_feature   bom (fragment): basis of mobility region from pBR322
   7377..7412    -  CDS            rop (fragment): Rop protein, which maintains plasmids at low copy number; rop
   7507..7611    +  promoter       AmpR promoter: bla
   7612..8472    +  CDS            AmpR: β-lactamase; bla; confers resistance to ampicillin, carbenicillin, and related antibiotics
   8643..9231    +  rep_origin     ori: high-copy-number ColE1/pMB1/pBR322/pUC origin of replication
