>Addgene plasmid #172470 | pX458_sgRNA_Ago1_5 | addgene full sequence | sequence record 344150 | Addgene Partial NGS Result
GAGGGCCTATTTCCCATGATTCCTTCATATTTGCATATACGATACAAGGCTGTTAGAGAGATAATTGGAA
TTAATTTGACTGTAAACACAAAGATATTAGTACAAAATACGTGACGTAGAAAGTAATAATTTCTTGGGTA
GTTTGCAGTTTTAAAATTATGTTTTAAAATGGACTATCATATGCTTACCGTAACTTGAAAGTATTTCGAT
TTCTTGGCTTTATATATCTTGTGGAAAGGACGAAACACCGGTTCTAGGGATAGGCAGAGGGTTTTAGAGC
TAGAAATAGCAAGTTAAAATAAGGCTAGTCCGTTATCAACTTGAAAAAGTGGCACCGAGTCGGTGCTTTT
TTGTTTTAGAGCTAGAAATAGCAAGTTAAAATAAGGCTAGTCCGTTTTTAGCGCGTGCGCCAATTCTGCA
GACAAATGGCTCTAGAGGTACCCGTTACATAACTTACGGTAAATGGCCCGCCTGGCTGACCGCCCAACGA
CCCCCGCCCATTGACGTCAATAGTAACGCCAATAGGGACTTTCCATTGACGTCAATGGGTGGAGTATTTA
CGGTAAACTGCCCACTTGGCAGTACATCAAGTGTATCATATGCCAAGTACGCCCCCTATTGACGTCAATG
ACGGTAAATGGCCCGCCTGGCATTGTGCCCAGTACATGACCTTATGGGACTTTCCTACTTGGCAGTACAT
CTACGTATTAGTCATCGCTATTACCATGGTCGAGGTGAGCCCCACGTTCTGCTTCACTCTCCCCATCTCC
CCCCCCTCCCCACCCCCAATTTTGTATTTATTTATTTTTTAATTATTTTGTGCAGCGATGGGGGCGGGGG
GGGGGGGGGGGCGCGCGCCRGGSGGGGSGGGGGGGGGSGRGGGGSGGGGSGGGGSGRGGSGGAGAGGTGC
GGCGGCAGCCAATCAGAGCGGCGCGCTCCGAAAGTTTCCTTTTATGGCGAGGCGGCGGCGGCGGCGGCCC
TATAAAAAGCGAAGCGCGCGGCGGGCGGGAGTCGCTGCGCGCTGCCTTCGCCCCGTGCCCCGCTCCGCCG
CCGCCTCGCGCCGCCCGCCCCGGCTCTGACTGACCGCGTTACTCCCACAGGTGAGCGGGCGGGACGGCCC
TTCTCCTCCGGGCTGTAATTAGCTGAGCAAGAGGTAAGGGTTTAAGGGATGGTTGGTTGGTGGGGTATTA
ATGTTTAATTACCTGGAGCACCTGCCTGAAATCACTTTTTTTCAGGTTGGACCGGTGCCACCATGGACTA
TAAGGACCACGACGGAGACTACAAGGATCATGATATTGATTACAAAGACGATGACGATAAGATGGCCCCA
AAGAAGAAGCGGAAGGTCGGTATCCACGGAGTCCCAGCAGCCGACAAGAAGTACAGCATCGGCCTGGACA
TCGGCACCAACTCTGTGGGCTGGGCCGTGATCACCGACGAGTACAAGGTGCCCAGCAAGAAATTCAAGGT
GCTGGGCAACACCGACCGGCACAGCATCAAGAAGAACCTGATCGGAGCCCTGCTGTTCGACAGCGGCGAA
ACAGCCGAGGCCACCCGGCTGAAGAGAACCGCCAGAAGAAGATACACCAGACGGAAGAACCGGATCTGCT
ATCTGCAAGAGATCTTCAGCAACGAGATGGCCAAGGTGGACGACAGCTTCTTCCACAGACTGGAAGAGTC
CTTCCTGGTGGAAGAGGATAAGAAGCACGAGCGGCACCCCATCTTCGGCAACATCGTGGACGAGGTGGCC
TACCACGAGAAGTACCCCACCATCTACCACCTGAGAAAGAAACTGGTGGACAGCACCGACAAGGCCGACC
TGCGGCTGATCTATCTGGCCCTGGCCCACATGATCAAGTTCCGGGGCCACTTCCTGATCGAGGGCGACCT
GAACCCCGACAACAGCGACGTGGACAAGCTGTTCATCCAGCTGGTGCAGACCTACAACCAGCTGTTCGAG
GAAAACCCCATCAACGCCAGCGGCGTGGACGCCAAGGCCATCCTGTCTGCCAGACTGAGCAAGAGCAGAC
GGCTGGAAAATCTGATCGCCCAGCTGCCCGGCGAGAAGAAGAATGGCCTGTTCGGAAACCTGATTGCCCT
GAGCCTGGGCCTGACCCCCAACTTCAAGAGCAACTTCGACCTGGCCGAGGATGCCAAACTGCAGCTGAGC
AAGGACACCTACGACGACGACCTGGACAACCTGCTGGCCCAGATCGGCGACCAGTACGCCGACCTGTTTC
TGGCCGCCAAGAACCTGTCCGACGCCATCCTGCTGAGCGACATCCTGAGAGTGAACACCGAGATCACCAA
GGCCCCCCTGAGCGCCTCTATGATCAAGAGATACGACGAGCACCACCAGGACCTGACCCTGCTGAAAGCT
CTCGTGCGGCAGCAGCTGCCTGAGAAGTACAAAGAGATTTTCTTCGACCAGAGCAAGAACGGCTACGCCG
GCTACATTGACGGCGGAGCCAGCCAGGAAGAGTTCTACAAGTTCATCAAGCCCATCCTGGAAAAGATGGA
CGGCACCGAGGAACTGCTCGTGAAGCTGAACAGAGAGGACCTGCTGCGGAAGCAGCGGACCTTCGACAAC
GGCAGCATCCCCCACCAGATCCACCTGGGAGAGCTGCACGCCATTCTGCGGCGGCAGGAAGATTTTTACC
CATTCCTGAAGGACAACCGGGAAAAGATCGAGAAGATCCTGACCTTCCGCATCCCCTACTACGTGGGCCC
TCTGGCCAGGGGAAACAGCAGATTCGCCTGGATGACCAGAAAGAGCGAGGAAACCATCACCCCCTGGAAC
TTCGAGGAAGTGGTGGACAAGGGCGCTTCCGCCCAGAGCTTCATCGAGCGGATGACCAACTTCGATAAGA
ACCTGCCCAACGAGAAGGTGCTGCCCAAGCACAGCCTGCTGTACGAGTACTTCACCGTGTATAACGAGCT
GACCAAAGTGAAATACGTGACCGAGGGAATGAGAAAGCCCGCCTTCCTGAGCGGCGAGCAGAAAAAGGCC
ATCGTGGACCTGCTGTTCAAGACCAACCGGAAAGTGACCGTGAAGCAGCTGAAAGAGGACTACTTCAAGA
AAATCGAGTGCTTCGACTCCGTGGAAATCTCCGGCGTGGAAGATCGGTTCAACGCCTCCCTGGGCACATA
CCACGATCTGCTGAAAATTATCAAGGACAAGGACTTCCTGGACAATGAGGAAAACGAGGACATTCTGGAA
GATATCGTGCTGACCCTGACACTGTTTGAGGACAGAGAGATGATCGAGGAACGGCTGAAAACCTATGCCC
ACCTGTTCGACGACAAAGTGATGAAGCAGCTGAAGCGGCGGAGATACACCGGCTGGGGCAGGCTGAGCCG
GAAGCTGATCAACGGCATCCGGGACAAGCAGTCCGGCAAGACAATCCTGGATTTCCTGAAGTCCGACGGC
TTCGCCAACAGAAACTTCATGCAGCTGATCCACGACGACAGCCTGACCTTTAAAGAGGACATCCAGAAAG
CCCAGGTGTCCGGCCAGGGCGATAGCCTGCACGAGCACATTGCCAATCTGGCCGGCAGCCCCGCCATTAA
GAAGGGCATCCTGCAGACAGTGAAGGTGGTGGACGAGCTCGTGAAAGTGATGGGCCGGCACAAGCCCGAG
AACATCGTGATCGAAATGGCCAGAGAGAACCAGACCACCCAGAAGGGACAGAAGAACAGCCGCGAGAGAA
TGAAGCGGATCGAAGAGGGCATCAAAGAGCTGGGCAGCCAGATCCTGAAAGAACACCCCGTGGAAAACAC
CCAGCTGCAGAACGAGAAGCTGTACCTGTACTACCTGCAGAATGGGCGGGATATGTACGTGGACCAGGAA
CTGGACATCAACCGGCTGTCCGACTACGATGTGGACCATATCGTGCCTCAGAGCTTTCTGAAGGACGACT
CCATCGACAACAAGGTGCTGACCAGAAGCGACAAGAACCGGGGCAAGAGCGACAACGTGCCCTCCGAAGA
GGTCGTGAAGAAGATGAAGAACTACTGGCGGCAGCTGCTGAACGCCAAGCTGATTACCCAGAGAAAGTTC
GACAATCTGACCAAGGCCGAGAGAGGCGGCCTGAGCGAACTGGATAAGGCCGGCTTCATCAAGAGACAGC
TGGTGGAAACCCGGCAGATCACAAAGCACGTGGCACAGATCCTGGACTCCCGGATGAACACTAAGTACGA
CGAGAATGACAAGCTGATCCGGGAAGTGAAAGTGATCACCCTGAAGTCCAAGCTGGTGTCCGATTTCCGG
AAGGATTTCCAGTTTTACAAAGTGCGCGAGATCAACAACTACCACCACGCCCACGACGCCTACCTGAACG
CCGTCGTGGGAACCGCCCTGATCAAAAAGTACCCTAAGCTGGAAAGCGAGTTCGTGTACGGCGACTACAA
GGTGTACGACGTGCGGAAGATGATCGCCAAGAGCGAGCAGGAAATCGGCAAGGCTACCGCCAAGTACTTC
TTCTACAGCAACATCATGAACTTTTTCAAGACCGAGATTACCCTGGCCAACGGCGAGATCCGGAAGCGGC
CTCTGATCGAGACAAACGGCGAAACCGGGGAGATCGTGTGGGATAAGGGCCGGGATTTTGCCACCGTGCG
GAAAGTGCTGAGCATGCCCCAAGTGAATATCGTGAAAAAGACCGAGGTGCAGACAGGCGGCTTCAGCAAA
GAGTCTATCCTGCCCAAGAGGAACAGCGATAAGCTGATCGCCAGAAAGAAGGACTGGGACCCTAAGAAGT
ACGGCGGCTTCGACAGCCCCACCGTGGCCTATTCTGTGCTGGTGGTGGCCAAAGTGGAAAAGGGCAAGTC
CAAGAAACTGAAGAGTGTGAAAGAGCTGCTGGGGATCACCATCATGGAAAGAAGCAGCTTCGAGAAGAAT
CCCATCGACTTTCTGGAAGCCAAGGGCTACAAAGAAGTGAAAAAGGACCTGATCATCAAGCTGCCTAAGT
ACTCCCTGTTCGAGCTGGAAAACGGCCGGAAGAGAATGCTGGCCTCTGCCGGCGAACTGCAGAAGGGAAA
CGAACTGGCCCTGCCCTCCAAATATGTGAACTTCCTGTACCTGGCCAGCCACTATGAGAAGCTGAAGGGC
TCCCCCGAGGATAATGAGCAGAAACAGCTGTTTGTGGAACAGCACAAGCACTACCTGGACGAGATCATCG
AGCAGATCAGCGAGTTCTCCAAGAGAGTGATCCTGGCCGACGCTAATCTGGACAAAGTGCTGTCCGCCTA
CAACAAGCACCGGGATAAGCCCATCAGAGAGCAGGCCGAGAATATCATCCACCTGTTTACCCTGACCAAT
CTGGGAGCCCCTGCCGCCTTCAAGTACTTTGACACCACCATCGACCGGAAGAGGTACACCAGCACCAAAG
AGGTGCTGGACGCCACCCTGATCCACCAGAGCATCACCGGCCTGTACGAGACACGGATCGACCTGTCTCA
GCTGGGAGGCGACAAAAGGCCGGCGGCCACGAAAAAGGCCGGCCAGGCAAAAAAGAAAAAGGAATTCGGC
AGTGGAGAGGGCAGAGGAAGTCTGCTAACATGCGGTGACGTCGAGGAGAATCCTGGCCCAGTGAGCAAGG
GCGAGGAGCTGTTCACCGGGGTGGTGCCCATCCTGGTCGAGCTGGACGGCGACGTAAACGGCCACAAGTT
CAGCGTGTCCGGCGAGGGCGAGGGCGATGCCACCTACGGCAAGCTGACCCTGAAGTTCATCTGCACCACC
GGCAAGCTGCCCGTGCCCTGGCCCACCCTCGTGACCACCCTGACCTACGGCGTGCAGTGCTTCAGCCGCT
ACCCCGACCACATGAAGCAGCACGACTTCTTCAAGTCCGCCATGCCCGAAGGCTACGTCCAGGAGCGCAC
CATCTTCTTCAAGGACGACGGCAACTACAAGACCCGCGCCGAGGTGAAGTTCGAGGGCGACACCCTGGTG
AACCGCATCGAGCTGAAGGGCATCGACTTCAAGGAGGACGGCAACATCCTGGGGCACAAGCTGGAGTACA
ACTACAACAGCCACAACGTCTATATCATGGCCGACAAGCAGAAGAACGGCATCAAGGTGAACTTCAAGAT
CCGCCACAACATCGAGGACGGCAGCGTGCAGCTCGCCGACCACTACCAGCAGAACACCCCCATCGGCGAC
GGCCCCGTGCTGCTGCCCGACAACCACTACCTGAGCACCCAGTCCGCCCTGAGCAAAGACCCCAACGAGA
AGCGCGATCACATGGTCCTGCTGGAGTTCGTGACCGCCGCCGGGATCACTCTCGGCATGGACGAGCTGTA
CAAGGAATTCTAACTAGAGCTCGCTGATCAGCCTCGACTGTGCCTTCTAGTTGCCAGCCATCTGTTGTTT
GCCCCTCCCCCGTGCCTTCCTTGACCCTGGAAGGTGCCACTCCCACTGTCCTTTCCTAATAAAATGAGGA
AATTGCATCGCATTGTCTGAGTAGGTGTCATTCTATTCTGGGGGGTGGGGTGGGGCAGGACAGCAAGGGG
GAGGATTGGGAAGAGAATAGCAGGCATGCTGGGGAGCGGCCGCAGGAACCCCTAGTGATGGAGTTGGCCA
CTCCCTCTCTGCGCGCTCGCTCGCTCACTGAGGCCGGGCGACCAAAGGTCGCCCGACGCCCGGGCTTTGC
CCGGGCGGCCTCAGTGAGCGAGCGAGCGCGCAGCTGCCTGCAGGGGCGCCTGATGCGGTATTTTCTCCTT
ACGCATCTGTGCGGTATTTCACACCGCATA
[95 nt withheld, positions 6751-6845]
T
[46 nt withheld, positions 6847-6892]
C
[141 nt withheld, positions 6894-7034]
CCTTTGACGTTGGAGTCCACGTTCTTT
[37 nt withheld, positions 7062-7098]
ACTCTATCTCGGGCTATTCTTTTGATTTATAAGGGATTTTGCCGATTTCGGTCTATTGGTTAAAAAATGA
GCTGATTTAACAAAAATTTAACGCGAATTTTAACAAAATATTAACGTTTACAATTTTATGGTGCACTCTC
AGTACAATCTGCTCTGATGCCGCATAGTTAAGCCAGCCCCGACACCCGCCAACACCCGCTGACGCGCCCT
GACGGGCTTGTCTGCTCCCGGCATCCGCTTACAGACAAGCTGTGACCGTCTCCGGGAGCTGCATGTGTCA
GAGGTTTTCACCGTCATCACCGAAACGCGCGAGACGAAAGGGCCTCGTGATACGCCTATTTTTATAGGTT
AATGTCATGATAATAATGGTTTCTTAGACGTCAGGTGGCACTTTTCGGGGAAATGTGCGCGGAACCCCTA
TTTGTTTATTTTTCTAAATACATTCAAATATGTATCCGCTCATGAGACAATAACCCTGATAAATGCTTCA
ATAATATTGAAAAAGGAAGAGTATGAGTATTCAACATTTCCGTGTCGCCCTTATTCCCTTTTTTGCGGCA
TTTTGCCTTCCTGTTTTTGCTCACCCAGAAACGCTGGTGAAAGTAAAAGATGCTGAAGATCAGTTGGGTG
CACGAGTGGGTTACATCGAACTGGATCTCAACAGCGGTAAGATCCTTGAGAGTTTTCGCCCCGAAGAACG
TTTTCCAATGATGAGCACTTTTAAAGTTCTGCTATGTGGCGCGGTATTATCCCGTATTGACGCCGGGCAA
GAGCAACTCGGTCGCCGCATACACTATTCTCAGAATGACTTGGTTGAGTACTCACCAGTCACAGAAAAGC
ATCTTACGGATGGCATGACAGTAAGAGAATTATGCAGTGCTGCCATAACCATGAGTGATAACACTGCGGC
CAACTTACTTCTGACAACGATCGGAGGACCGAAGGAGCTAACCGCTTTTTTGCACAACATGGGGGATCAT
GTAACTCGCCTTGATCGTTGGGAACCGGAGCTGAATGAAGCCATACCAAACGACGAGCGTGACACCACGA
TGCCTGTAGCAATGGCAACAACGTTGCGCAAACTATTAACTGGCGAACTACTTACTCTAGCTTCCCGGCA
ACAATTAATAGACTGGATGGAGGCGGATAAAGTTGCAGGACCACTTCTGCGCTCGGCCCTTCCGGCTGGC
TGGTTTATTGCTGATAAATCTGGAGCCGGTGAGCGTGGAAGCCGCGGTATCATTGCAGCACTGGGGCCAG
ATGGTAAGCCCTCCCGTATCGTAGTTATCTACACGACGGGGAGTCAGGCAACTATGGATGAACGAAATAG
ACAGATCGCTGAGATAGGTGCCTCACTGATTAAGCATTGGTAACTGTCAGACCAAGTTTACTCATATATA
CTTTAGATTGATTTAAAACTTCATTTTTAATTTAAAAGGATCTAGGTGAAGATCCTTTTTGATAATCTCA
TGACCAAAATCCCTTAACGTGAGTTTTCGTTCCACTGAGCGTCAGACCCCGTAGAAAAGATCAAAGGATC
TTCTTGAGATCCTTTTTTTCTGCGCGTAATCTGCTGCTTGCAAACAAAAAAACCACCGCTACCAGCGGTG
GTTTGTTTGCCGGATCAAGAGCTACCAACTCTTTTTCCGAAGGTAACTGGCTTCAGCAGAGCGCAGATAC
CAAATACTGTTCTTCTAGTGTAGCCGTAGTTAGGCCACCACTTCAAGAACTCTGTAGCACCGCCTACATA
CCTCGCTCTGCTAATCCTGTTACCAGTGGCTGCTGCCAGTGGCGATAAGTCGTGTCTTACCGGGTTGGAC
TCAAGACGATAGTTACCGGATAAGGCGCAGCGGTCGGGCTGAACGGGGGGTTCGTGCACACAGCCCAGCT
TGGAGCGAACGACCTACACCGAACTGAGATACCTACAGCGTGAGCTATGAGAAAGCGCCACGCTTCCCGA
AGGGAGAAAGGCGGACAGGTATCCGGTAAGCGGCAGGGTCGGAACAGGAGAGCGCACGAGGGAGCTTCCA
GGGGGAAACGCCTGGTATCTTTATAGTCCTGTCGGGTTTCGCCACCTCTGACTTGAGCGTCGATTTTTGT
GATGCTCGTCAGGGGGGCGGAGCCTATGGAAAAACGCCAGCAACGCGGCCTTTTTACGGTTCCTGGCCTT
TTGCTGGCCTTTTGCTCACATGT
Features (pLannotate 1.2.2; 19 found; start..end, strand, type, name):
      1..241     +  promoter       U6 promoter: RNA polymerase III promoter for human U6 snRNA
    271..346     +  misc_RNA       gRNA scaffold: guide RNA scaffold for the Streptococcus pyogenes CRISPR/Cas9 system
    353..396     +  misc_RNA       gRNA scaffold (fragment): guide RNA scaffold for the Streptococcus pyogenes CRISPR/Cas9 system
    443..728     +  enhancer       CMV enhancer: human cytomegalovirus immediate early enhancer; contains an 18-bp deletion relative to the standard CMV enhancer
    730..1007    +  promoter       chicken β-actin promoter: No description available
   1008..1235    +  intron         hybrid intron: hybrid between chicken β-actin (CBA) and minute virus of mice (MMV) introns (Gray et al., 2011)
   1373..2974    +  CDS            Cas9(N): N-terminal portion of Streptococcus pyogenes Cas9 (Zetsche et al., 2015)
   2975..5473    +  CDS            Cas9(C): C-terminal portion of Streptococcus pyogenes Cas9 (Zetsche et al., 2015)
   5474..5521    +  CDS            nucleoplasmin NLS: bipartite nuclear localization signal from nucleoplasmin
   5591..6304    +  CDS            EGFP: EGFP is a basic (constitutively fluorescent) green fluorescent protein published in 1996, derived from Aequorea victoria. It is reported to be a rapidly-maturing weak dimer with moderate acid sensitivity.
   6338..6449    +  polyA_signal   bGH poly(A) signal: bovine growth hormone polyadenylation signal
   6554..6694    +  repeat_region  AAV2 ITR: inverted terminal repeat of adeno-associated virus serotype 2 inverted
   6699..6750    -  misc_feature   bom (fragment): basis of mobility region from pBR322
   6769..7224    +  rep_origin     f1 ori (sequence partly withheld): f1 bacteriophage origin of replication; arrow indicates direction of (+) strand synthesis
   7225..7274    -  misc_feature   bom (fragment): basis of mobility region from pBR322
   7376..7411    -  CDS            rop (fragment): Rop protein, which maintains plasmids at low copy number; rop
   7506..7610    +  promoter       AmpR promoter: bla
   7611..8471    +  CDS            AmpR: β-lactamase; bla; confers resistance to ampicillin, carbenicillin, and related antibiotics
   8642..9230    +  rep_origin     ori: high-copy-number ColE1/pMB1/pBR322/pUC origin of replication
