[The description below was written by a language model from this plasmid's Addgene catalogue record and pLannotate feature annotations shown in this document.]
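Description:
pX458_sgRNA_Ago1_5 is an all-in-one mammalian CRISPR/Cas9 expression plasmid built on the pX458 backbone, carrying a single guide RNA directed against mouse Ago1. It is propagated in E. coli as a high-copy plasmid through a ColE1/pUC-type origin and selected with ampicillin via the β-lactamase gene. A filamentous phage origin is also present, annotated as f1 in one sequence record and M13 in the other. A single AAV2 inverted terminal repeat lies downstream of the expression cassette. With only one ITR annotated, nothing in the record indicates use as an AAV packaging vector.

The guide was cloned into the paired BbsI sites, which were destroyed in the process, placing the 20-nt spacer between the human U6 RNA polymerase III promoter and the Streptococcus pyogenes gRNA scaffold. A second transcription unit uses a CMV enhancer, chicken β-actin promoter and hybrid intron to drive SpCas9. The annotation software splits Cas9 into contiguous N- and C-terminal portions, but together they form one continuous coding region. Cas9 is followed by a nucleoplasmin nuclear localisation signal, EGFP and a bGH polyadenylation signal. The short gap between the NLS and EGFP is not annotated, so the record does not state how the two are linked. The stated purpose is co-expression of Cas9, GFP and the sgRNA, so green fluorescence can be used to identify or sort transfected cells.

The construct is intended for Cas9-mediated targeting of Ago1, and the associated publication concerns AGO1 function in mouse embryonic stem cells. The repository-verified and depositor sequences differ by about one nucleotide in length, and the depositor notes that the differences do not affect function.
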