Addgene plasmid #172470: pX458_sgRNA_Ago1_5
Purpose: Expresses SpCas9, GFP, and sgRNA targeting Ago1
Depositing lab: Constance Ciaudo. Depositing organization: ETH Zurich (Swiss Federal Institute of Technology). Publication: AGO1 regulates pericentromeric regions in mouse embryonic stem cells. Muller M, Fah T, Schaefer M, Hermes V, Luitz J, Stalder P, Arora R, Ngondo RP, Ciaudo C. Life Sci Alliance. 2022 Mar 2;5(6). pii: 5/6/e202101277. doi: 10.26508/lsa.202101277. Print 2022 Jun. PubMed 35236760.
Backbone
  Vector backbone: pX458
  Backbone manufacturer: Feng Zhang Lab (addgene#: 48138)
  Backbone size w/o insert (bp): 9272
  Vector type: Mammalian Expression, CRISPR
Growth in bacteria
  Bacterial resistance: Ampicillin, 100 μg/mL
  Growth temperature: 37°C
  Growth strain: DH5alpha
  Copy number: High Copy
Gene/Insert
  Gene/Insert name: sgAgo1
  gRNA/shRNA sequence: GTTCTAGGGATAGGCAGAGG
  Species: M. musculus (mouse)
  Promoter: hU6
  Cloning method: Restriction Enzyme; 5′ cloning site BbsI (destroyed during cloning); 3′ cloning site BbsI (destroyed during cloning)
  Sequencing primers: 5′ hU6: GAGGGCCTATTTCCCATGATT
Terms and licenses: Academic/Nonprofit Terms; Industry Terms: Not Available to Industry
Depositor comments: Please note that the Addgene verified sequence differs slightly from the depositor sequence. These differences do not alter plasmid function.
How to cite: pX458_sgRNA_Ago1_5 was a gift from Constance Ciaudo (Addgene plasmid # 172470 ; http://n2t.net/addgene:172470 ; RRID:Addgene_172470)
